Addgene plasmid #117408: pLKO.1-puro-U6-CjeCas9-TLR-MCV1-sgRNA
Purpose: CjeCas9 sgRNA targeting TLR2.0
Depositing lab: Erik Sontheimer. Depositing organization: University of Massachusetts, Worcester. Publication: Efficient Homology-Directed Repair with Circular Single-Stranded DNA Donors. Iyer S, Mir A, Vega-Badillo J, Roscoe BP, Ibraheim R, Zhu LJ, Lee J, Liu P, Luk K, Mintzer E, Guo D, Soares de Brito J, Emerson CP Jr, Zamore PD, Sontheimer EJ, Wolfe SA. CRISPR J. 2022 Oct;5(5):685-701. doi: 10.1089/crispr.2022.0058. Epub 2022 Sep 7. PubMed 36070530.
Backbone
  Vector backbone: pLKO.1-puro-U6
  Backbone manufacturer: Addgene#50920
  Total vector size (bp): 7000
  Modifications to backbone: Added the sgRNA sequence of SpyCas9 targeting TLR2.0
  Vector type: Mammalian Expression, Lentiviral
  Selectable markers: Puromycin
Growth in bacteria
  Bacterial resistance: Ampicillin, 100 μg/mL
  Growth temperature: 37°C
  Growth strain: NEB Stable
  Copy number: High Copy
Gene/Insert
  Gene/Insert name: CjeCas9 sgRNA targeting TLR 2.0
  Species: Synthetic
  Insert size (bp): 100
  Promoter: U6
  Cloning method: Gibson Cloning
  Sequencing primers: 5′ CGTGACGTAGAAAGTAATAATTTC; 3′ CCTCGAGCCGCGGCCAAAG
Resource information
  A portion of this plasmid was derived from a plasmid made by: Derived from Addgene # 50920
Terms and licenses: Academic/Nonprofit Terms; Industry Terms: Not Available to Industry
Depositor comments: Plasmid contains an IS1 prokaryotic transposable element that does not affect plasmid function. Please visit https://www.biorxiv.org/content/10.1101/864199v1 for bioRxiv preprint.
How to cite: pLKO.1-puro-U6-CjeCas9-TLR-MCV1-sgRNA was a gift from Erik Sontheimer (Addgene plasmid # 117408 ; http://n2t.net/addgene:117408 ; RRID:Addgene_117408)
