[The description below was written by a language model from this plasmid's Addgene catalogue record and pLannotate feature annotations shown in this document.]
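Description:
pLKO.1-puro-U6-CjeCas9-TLR-MCV1-sgRNA is a third-generation-style, self-inactivating HIV-1 lentiviral transfer plasmid built on the pLKO.1-puro-U6 backbone for expressing a single guide RNA in mammalian cells. It is maintained in E. coli through a high-copy ColE1/pUC-type origin with ampicillin resistance, and also carries an f1 origin and an SV40 origin. The viral portion consists of an RSV promoter fused to a truncated 5' LTR, the Ψ packaging signal with a partial gag sequence, the Rev response element, the cPPT/CTS and a ΔU3 3' LTR followed by an SV40 polyadenylation signal. These elements allow the genomic RNA to be transcribed, packaged and integrated when packaging functions are supplied in trans, while leaving the integrated provirus transcriptionally inactive at its LTRs.

The payload is a synthetic insert of about 100 bp in which the human U6 RNA polymerase III promoter drives a spacer joined to the Campylobacter jejuni Cas9 guide scaffold, directing CjeCas9 to the TLR2.0 (traffic light reporter) locus. No Cas9 gene is present, so the nuclease must be provided separately. A downstream hPGK promoter expresses puromycin N-acetyltransferase for selecting transfected or transduced cells. The associated work concerns homology-directed repair, which fits use of this guide to cut a reporter that reads out editing outcomes.

The backbone-modification field mentions an SpyCas9 sgRNA, but the name, purpose and annotated scaffold all indicate CjeCas9. The sequenced record is 7,913 nt rather than the listed 7,000 bp. Part of that difference is an IS1 bacterial transposable element inserted in the lac promoter region of the backbone, which the depositor states does not affect function.
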