Features (pLannotate 1.2.2; 27 found; start..end, strand, type, name):
    183..283     +  CDS            Rev (fragment): human immunodeficiency virus 1 (HIV-1) Rev protein; rev; enhances nuclear export of unspliced and incompletely spliced viral mRNAs
    333..573     +  promoter       U6 promoter: RNA polymerase III promoter for human U6 snRNA
    605..677     +  misc_RNA       Cj gRNA scaffold: guide RNA scaffold for the Campylobacter jejuni CRISPR/Cas9 system (Kim et al., 2016)
    730..847     +  misc_feature   cPPT/CTS: central polypurine tract and central termination sequence of HIV-1
    896..1406    +  promoter       hPGK promoter: human phosphoglycerate kinase 1 promoter
   1428..2027    +  CDS            PuroR: puromycin N-acetyltransferase; pac from Streptomyces alboniger; confers resistance to puromycin
   2070..2153    +  CDS            nef (fragment): NEF_HV1Z2 - Experimental evidence at protein level: Swiss-Prot protein existence level 1. Extracellular Nef protein targets CD4(+) T-lymphocytes for apoptosis by interacting with CXCR4 surface receptors. From Human immunodeficiency virus type 1 group M subtype D (isolate Z2/CDC-Z34) (HIV-1).
   2155..2388    +  LTR            3' LTR (ΔU3): self-inactivating 3' long terminal repeat (LTR) from HIV-1
   2460..2581    +  polyA_signal   SV40 poly(A) signal: SV40 polyadenylation signal
   2621..2756    +  rep_origin     SV40 ori: SV40 origin of replication
   2777..2795    -  promoter       T7 promoter: promoter for bacteriophage T7 RNA polymerase
   2803..2958    +  CDS            lacZα (fragment): LacZα fragment of β-galactosidase; lacZ fragment
   2963..3391    +  rep_origin     f1 ori (sequence partly withheld): f1 bacteriophage origin of replication; arrow indicates direction of (+) strand synthesis
   3444..3548    +  promoter       AmpR promoter: bla
   3549..4409    +  CDS            AmpR: β-lactamase; bla; confers resistance to ampicillin, carbenicillin, and related antibiotics
   4580..5168    +  rep_origin     ori: high-copy-number ColE1/pMB1/pBR322/pUC origin of replication
   5351..5443    +  CDS            lacI (fragment): lac repressor; lacI; The lac repressor binds to the lac operator to inhibit transcription in E. coli. This inhibition can be relieved by adding lactose or isopropyl-β-D-thiogalactopyranoside (IPTG).
   5456..5477    +  protein_bind   CAP binding site: CAP binding activates transcription in the presence of cAMP. E. coli catabolite activator protein
   5502..6269    -  mobile_element IS1: prokaryotic transposable element IS1
   6270..6299    +  promoter       lac promoter: promoter for the E. coli lac operon
   6307..6323    +  protein_bind   lac operator: The lac repressor binds to the lac operator to inhibit transcription in E. coli. This inhibition can be relieved by adding lactose or isopropyl-β-D-thiogalactopyranoside (IPTG). lac repressor encoded by lacI
   6368..6386    +  promoter       T3 promoter: promoter for bacteriophage T3 RNA polymerase
   6414..6640    +  promoter       RSV promoter: Rous sarcoma virus enhancer/promoter
   6641..6821    +  LTR            5' LTR (truncated): truncated 5' long terminal repeat (LTR) from HIV-1
   6868..6993    +  misc_feature   HIV-1 Ψ: packaging signal of human immunodeficiency virus type 1
   6977..7340    +  CDS            HIV-1 gag (fragment): gag protein from human immunodeficiency virus 1; gag
   7486..7719    +  misc_feature   RRE: The Rev response element (RRE) of HIV-1 allows for Rev-dependent mRNA export from the nucleus to the cytoplasm.
>Addgene plasmid #117408 | pLKO.1-puro-U6-CjeCas9-TLR-MCV1-sgRNA | addgene full sequence | sequence record 225055 | Addgene NGS Result
AAGAATTATTGGAATTAGATAAATGGGCAAGTTTGTGGAATTGGTTTAACATAACAAATTGGCTGTGGTA
TATAAAATTATTCATAATGATAGTAGGAGGCTTGGTAGGTTTAAGAATAGTTTTTGCTGTACTTTCTATA
GTGAATAGAGTTAGGCAGGGATATTCACCATTATCGTTTCAGACCCACCTCCCAACCCCGAGGGGACCCG
ACAGGCCCGAAGGAATAGAAGAAGAAGGTGGAGAGAGAGACAGAGACAGATCCATTCGATTAGTGAACGG
ATCTCGACGGTATCGATCACGAGACTAGCCTCGAGCGGCCGCCCCCTTCACCGAGGGCCTATTTCCCATG
ATTCCTTCATATTTGCATATACGATACAAGGCTGTTAGAGAGATAATTGGAATTAATTTGACTGTAAACA
CAAAGATATTAGTACAAAATACGTGACGTAGAAAGTAATAATTTCTTGGGTAGTTTGCAGTTTTAAAATT
ATGTTTTAAAATGGACTATCATATGCTTACCGTAACTTGAAAGTATTTCGATTTCTTGGCTTTATATATC
TTGTGGAAAGGACGAAACACCGGCGAGACAAATCACCTGCCTCGGTTTTAGTCCCTGAAAAGGGACTAAA
ATAAAGAGTTTGCGGGACTCTGCGGGGTTACAATCCCCTAAAACCGCTTTTTTTTTTTGAATTCTCGACC
TCGAGACAAATGGCAGTATTCATCCACAATTTTAAAAGAAAAGGGGGGATTGGGGGGTACAGTGCAGGGG
AAAGAATAGTAGACATAATAGCAACAGACATACAAACTAAAGAATTACAAAAACAAATTACAAAAATTCA
AAATTTTCGGGTTTATTACAGGGACAGCAGAGATCCACTTTGGCCGCGGCTCGAGGGGGTTGGGGTTGCG
CCTTTTCCAAGGCAGCCCTGGGTTTGCGCAGGGACGCGGCTGCTCTGGGCGTGGTTCCGGGAAACGCAGC
GGCGCCGACCCTGGGTCTCGCACATTCTTCACGTCCGTTCGCAGCGTCACCCGGATCTTCGCCGCTACCC
TTGTGGGCCCCCCGGCGACGCTTCCTGCTCCGCCCCTAAGTCGGGAAGGTTCCTTGCGGTTCGCGGCGTG
CCGGACGTGACAAACGGAAGCCGCACGTCTCACTAGTACCCTCGCAGACGGACAGCGCCAGGGAGCAATG
GCAGCGCGCCGACCGCGATGGGCTGTGGCCAATAGCGGCTGCTCAGCAGGGCGCGCCGAGAGCAGCGGCC
GGGAAGGGGCGGTGCGGGAGGCGGGGTGTGGGGCGGTAGTGTGGGCCCTGTTCCTGCCCGCGCGGTGTTC
CGCATTCTGCAAGCCTCCGGAGCGCACGTCGGCAGTCGGCTCCCTCGTTGACCGAATCACCGACCTCTCT
CCCCAGGGGGATCCACCGGAGCTTACCATGACCGAGTACAAGCCCACGGTGCGCCTCGCCACCCGCGACG
ACGTCCCCAGGGCCGTACGCACCCTCGCCGCCGCGTTCGCCGACTACCCCGCCACGCGCCACACCGTCGA
TCCGGACCGCCACATCGAGCGGGTCACCGAGCTGCAAGAACTCTTCCTCACGCGCGTCGGGCTCGACATC
GGCAAGGTGTGGGTCGCGGACGACGGCGCCGCGGTGGCGGTCTGGACCACGCCGGAGAGCGTCGAAGCGG
GGGCGGTGTTCGCCGAGATCGGCCCGCGCATGGCCGAGTTGAGCGGTTCCCGGCTGGCCGCGCAGCAACA
GATGGAAGGCCTCCTGGCGCCGCACCGGCCCAAGGAGCCCGCGTGGTTCCTGGCCACCGTCGGCGTCTCG
CCCGACCACCAGGGCAAGGGTCTGGGCAGCGCCGTCGTGCTCCCCGGAGTGGAGGCGGCCGAGCGCGCCG
GGGTGCCCGCCTTCCTGGAGACCTCCGCGCCCCGCAACCTCCCCTTCTACGAGCGGCTCGGCTTCACCGT
CACCGCCGACGTCGAGGTGCCCGAAGGACCGCGCACCTGGTGCATGACCCGCAAGCCCGGTGCCTGACGC
CCGCCCCACGACCCGCAGCGCCCGACCGAAAGGAGCGCACGACCCCATGCATCGGTACCTTTAAGACCAA
TGACTTACAAGGCAGCTGTAGATCTTAGCCACTTTTTAAAAGAAAAGGGGGGACTGGAAGGGCTAATTCA
CTCCCAACGAAGACAAGATCTGCTTTTTGCTTGTACTGGGTCTCTCTGGTTAGACCAGATCTGAGCCTGG
GAGCTCTCTGGCTAACTAGGGAACCCACTGCTTAAGCCTCAATAAAGCTTGCCTTGAGTGCTTCAAGTAG
TGTGTGCCCGTCTGTTGTGTGACTCTGGTAACTAGAGATCCCTCAGACCCTTTTAGTCAGTGTGGAAAAT
CTCTAGCAGTAGTAGTTCATGTCATCTTATTATTCAGTATTTATAACTTGCAAAGAAATGAATATCAGAG
AGTGAGAGGAACTTGTTTATTGCAGCTTATAATGGTTACAAATAAAGCAATAGCATCACAAATTTCACAA
ATAAAGCATTTTTTTCACTGCATTCTAGTTGTGGTTTGTCCAAACTCATCAATGTATCTTATCATGTCTG
GCTCTAGCTATCCCGCCCCTAACTCCGCCCATCCCGCCCCTAACTCCGCCCAGTTCCGCCCATTCTCCGC
CCCATGGCTGACTAATTTTTTTTATTTATGCAGAGGCCGAGGCCGCCTCGGCCTCTGAGCTATTCCAGAA
GTAGTGAGGAGGCTTTTTTGGAGGCCTAGGGACGTACCCAATTCGCCCTATAGTGAGTCGTATTACGCGC
GCTCACTGGCCGTCGTTTTACAACGTCGTGACTGGGAAAACCCTGGCGTTACCCAACTTAATCGCCTTGC
AGCACATCCCCCTTTCGCCAGCTGGCGTAATAGCGAAGAGGCCCGCACCGATCGCCCTTCCCAACAGTTG
CGCAGCCTGAATGGCGAATGGG
[124 nt withheld, positions 2963-3086]
C
[91 nt withheld, positions 3088-3178]
A
[49 nt withheld, positions 3180-3228]
CCTTTGACGTTGGAGTCCACGTTCTTT
[37 nt withheld, positions 3256-3292]
ACCCTATCTCGGTCTATTCTTTTGATTTATAAGGGATTTTGCCGATTTCGGCCTATTGGTTAAAAAATGA
GCTGATTTAACAAAAATTTAACGCGAATTTTAACAAAATATTAACGCTTACAATTTAGGTGGCACTTTTC
GGGGAAATGTGCGCGGAACCCCTATTTGTTTATTTTTCTAAATACATTCAAATATGTATCCGCTCATGAG
ACAATAACCCTGATAAATGCTTCAATAATATTGAAAAAGGAAGAGTATGAGTATTCAACATTTCCGTGTC
GCCCTTATTCCCTTTTTTGCGGCATTTTGCCTTCCTGTTTTTGCTCACCCAGAAACGCTGGTGAAAGTAA
AAGATGCTGAAGATCAGTTGGGTGCACGAGTGGGTTACATCGAACTGGATCTCAACAGCGGTAAGATCCT
TGAGAGTTTTCGCCCCGAAGAACGTTTTCCAATGATGAGCACTTTTAAAGTTCTGCTATGTGGCGCGGTA
TTATCCCGTATTGACGCCGGGCAAGAGCAACTCGGTCGCCGCATACACTATTCTCAGAATGACTTGGTTG
AGTACTCACCAGTCACAGAAAAGCATCTTACGGATGGCATGACAGTAAGAGAATTATGCAGTGCTGCCAT
AACCATGAGTGATAACACTGCGGCCAACTTACTTCTGACAACGATCGGAGGACCGAAGGAGCTAACCGCT
TTTTTGCACAACATGGGGGATCATGTAACTCGCCTTGATCGTTGGGAACCGGAGCTGAATGAAGCCATAC
CAAACGACGAGCGTGACACCACGATGCCTGTAGCAATGGCAACAACGTTGCGCAAACTATTAACTGGCGA
ACTACTTACTCTAGCTTCCCGGCAACAATTAATAGACTGGATGGAGGCGGATAAAGTTGCAGGACCACTT
CTGCGCTCGGCCCTTCCGGCTGGCTGGTTTATTGCTGATAAATCTGGAGCCGGTGAGCGTGGGTCTCGCG
GTATCATTGCAGCACTGGGGCCAGATGGTAAGCCCTCCCGTATCGTAGTTATCTACACGACGGGGAGTCA
GGCAACTATGGATGAACGAAATAGACAGATCGCTGAGATAGGTGCCTCACTGATTAAGCATTGGTAACTG
TCAGACCAAGTTTACTCATATATACTTTAGATTGATTTAAAACTTCATTTTTAATTTAAAAGGATCTAGG
TGAAGATCCTTTTTGATAATCTCATGACCAAAATCCCTTAACGTGAGTTTTCGTTCCACTGAGCGTCAGA
CCCCGTAGAAAAGATCAAAGGATCTTCTTGAGATCCTTTTTTTCTGCGCGTAATCTGCTGCTTGCAAACA
AAAAAACCACCGCTACCAGCGGTGGTTTGTTTGCCGGATCAAGAGCTACCAACTCTTTTTCCGAAGGTAA
CTGGCTTCAGCAGAGCGCAGATACCAAATACTGTTCTTCTAGTGTAGCCGTAGTTAGGCCACCACTTCAA
GAACTCTGTAGCACCGCCTACATACCTCGCTCTGCTAATCCTGTTACCAGTGGCTGCTGCCAGTGGCGAT
AAGTCGTGTCTTACCGGGTTGGACTCAAGACGATAGTTACCGGATAAGGCGCAGCGGTCGGGCTGAACGG
GGGGTTCGTGCACACAGCCCAGCTTGGAGCGAACGACCTACACCGAACTGAGATACCTACAGCGTGAGCT
ATGAGAAAGCGCCACGCTTCCCGAAGGGAGAAAGGCGGACAGGTATCCGGTAAGCGGCAGGGTCGGAACA
GGAGAGCGCACGAGGGAGCTTCCAGGGGGAAACGCCTGGTATCTTTATAGTCCTGTCGGGTTTCGCCACC
TCTGACTTGAGCGTCGATTTTTGTGATGCTCGTCAGGGGGGCGGAGCCTATGGAAAAACGCCAGCAACGC
GGCCTTTTTACGGTTCCTGGCCTTTTGCTGGCCTTTTGCTCACATGTTCTTTCCTGCGTTATCCCCTGAT
TCTGTGGATAACCGTATTACCGCCTTTGAGTGAGCTGATACCGCTCGCCGCAGCCGAACGACCGAGCGCA
GCGAGTCAGTGAGCGAGGAAGCGGAAGAGCGCCCAATACGCAAACCGCCTCTCCCCGCGCGTTGGCCGAT
TCATTAATGCAGCTGGCACGACAGGTTTCCCGACTGGAAAGCGGGCAGTGAGCGCAACGCAATTAATGTG
AGTTAGCTCACTCATTAGGCACCCCAGGCTTTACACTTTGGTAATGACTCCAACTTATTGATAGTGTTTT
ATGTTCAGATAATGCCCGATGACTTTGTCATGCAGCTCCACCGATTTTGAGAACGACAGCGACTTCCGTC
CCAGCCGTGCCAGGTGCTGCCTCAGATTCAGGTTATGCCGCTCAATTCGCTGCGTATATCGCTTGCTGAT
TACGTGCAGCTTTCCCTTCAGGCGGGATTCATACAGCGGCCAGCCATCCGTCATCCATATCACCACGTCA
AAGGGTGACAGCAGGCTCATAAGACGCCCCAGCGTCGCCATAGTGCGTTCACCGAATACGTGCGCAACAA
CCGTCTTCCGGAGACTGTCATACGCGTAAAACAGCCAGCGCTGGCGCGATTTAGCCCCGACATAGCCCCA
CTGTTCGTCCATTTCCGCGCAGACGATGACGTCACTGCCCGGCTGTATGCGCGAGGTTACCGACTGCGGC
CTGAGTTTTTTAAGTGACGTAAAATCGTGTTGAGGCCAACGCCCATAATGCGGGCTGTTGCCCGGCATCC
AACGCCATTCATGGCCATATCAATGATTTTCTGGTGCGTACCGGGTTGAGAAGCGGTGTAAGTGAACTGC
AGTTGCCATGTTTTACGGCAGTGAGAGCAGAGATAGCGCTGATGTCCGGCGGTGCTTTTGCCGTTACGCA
CCACCCCGTCAGTAGCTGAACAGGAGGGACAGCTGATAGAAACAGAAGCCACTGGAGCACCTCAAAAACA
CCATCATACACTAAATCAGTAAGTTGGCAGCATCACCTTACACTTTATGCTTCCGGCTCGTATGTTGTGT
GGAATTGTGAGCGGATAACAATTTCACACAGGAAACAGCTATGACCATGATTACGCCAAGCGCGCAATTA
ACCCTCACTAAAGGGAACAAAAGCTGGAGCTGCAAGCTTAATGTAGTCTTATGCAATACTCTTGTAGTCT
TGCAACATGGTAACGATGAGTTAGCAACATGCCTTACAAGGAGAGAAAAAGCACCGTGCATGCCGATTGG
TGGAAGTAAGGTGGTACGATCGTGCCTTATTAGGAAGGCAACAGACGGGTCTGACATGGATTGGACGAAC
CACTGAATTGCCGCATTGCAGAGATATTGTATTTAAGTGCCTAGCTCGATACATAAACGGGTCTCTCTGG
TTAGACCAGATCTGAGCCTGGGAGCTCTCTGGCTAACTAGGGAACCCACTGCTTAAGCCTCAATAAAGCT
TGCCTTGAGTGCTTCAAGTAGTGTGTGCCCGTCTGTTGTGTGACTCTGGTAACTAGAGATCCCTCAGACC
CTTTTAGTCAGTGTGGAAAATCTCTAGCAGTGGCGCCCGAACAGGGACTTGAAAGCGAAAGGGAAACCAG
AGGAGCTCTCTCGACGCAGGACTCGGCTTGCTGAAGCGCGCACGGCAAGAGGCGAGGGGCGGCGACTGGT
GAGTACGCCAAAAATTTTGACTAGCGGAGGCTAGAAGGAGAGAGATGGGTGCGAGAGCGTCAGTATTAAG
CGGGGGAGAATTAGATCGCGATGGGAAAAAATTCGGTTAAGGCCAGGGGGAAAGAAAAAATATAAATTAA
AACATATAGTATGGGCAAGCAGGGAGCTAGAACGATTCGCAGTTAATCCTGGCCTGTTAGAAACATCAGA
AGGCTGTAGACAAATACTGGGACAGCTACAACCATCCCTTCAGACAGGATCAGAAGAACTTAGATCATTA
TATAATACAGTAGCAACCCTCTATTGTGTGCATCAAAGGATAGAGATAAAAGACACCAAGGAAGCTTTAG
ACAAGATAGAGGAAGAGCAAAACAAAAGTAAGACCACCGCACAGCAAGCGGCCGCTGATCTTCAGACCTG
GAGGAGGAGATATGAGGGACAATTGGAGAAGTGAATTATATAAATATAAAGTAGTAAAAATTGAACCATT
AGGAGTAGCACCCACCAAGGCAAAGAGAAGAGTGGTGCAGAGAGAAAAAAGAGCAGTGGGAATAGGAGCT
TTGTTCCTTGGGTTCTTGGGAGCAGCAGGAAGCACTATGGGCGCAGCGTCAATGACGCTGACGGTACAGG
CCAGACAATTATTGTCTGGTATAGTGCAGCAGCAGAACAATTTGCTGAGGGCTATTGAGGCGCAACAGCA
TCTGTTGCAACTCACAGTCTGGGGCATCAAGCAGCTCCAGGCAAGAATCCTGGCTGTGGAAAGATACCTA
AAGGATCAACAGCTCCTGGGGATTTGGGGTTGCTCTGGAAAACTCATTTGCACCACTGCTGTGCCTTGGA
ATGCTAGTTGGAGTAATAAATCTCTGGAACAGATTTGGAATCACACGACCTGGATGGAGTGGGACAGAGA
AATTAACAATTACACAAGCTTAATACACTCCTTAATTGAAGAATCGCAAAACCAGCAAGAAAAGAATGAA
C
